Addgene plasmid #234885: pLVXNeo_SPARC-mSc-SBP
Purpose: Expresses mScarlet-i and SBP tagged human SPARC for protein visualisation and use in the RUSH trafficking system
Depositing lab: Nicola Stevenson. Depositing organization: University of Bristol. Publication: Multiple golgins are required to support extracellular matrix secretion, modification, and assembly. Thompson G, Hoyle A, Lewis PA, Prada-Sanchez ME, Swift J, Heesom K, Lowe M, Stephens D, Stevenson NL. J Cell Biol. 2025 Oct 6;224(10):e202411167. doi: 10.1083/jcb.202411167. Epub 2025 Aug 18. PubMed 40824304.
Backbone
  Vector backbone: pLVXNeo
  Backbone manufacturer: Takara
  Backbone size w/o insert (bp): 8317
  Total vector size (bp): 10117
  Vector type: Mammalian Expression, Lentiviral
  Selectable markers: Neomycin (select with G418)
Growth in bacteria
  Bacterial resistance: Ampicillin, 100 μg/mL
  Growth temperature: 37°C
  Growth strain: NEB Stable
  Copy number: Unknown
Gene/Insert
  Gene/Insert name: SPARC (alt name: SPARC)
  Species: H. sapiens (human)
  Insert size (bp): 1800
  Mutation: N/A
  GenBank ID: NM_003118.4
  Entrez Gene: SPARC (a.k.a. BM-40, OI17, ON, ONT)
  Promoter: CMV
  Tag / fusion protein: SBP (C terminal on insert); mScarleti (C terminal on insert)
  Cloning method: Other
  Sequencing primers: 5′ CGCAAATGGGCGGTAGGCGTG
Terms and licenses: Academic/Nonprofit Terms; Industry Terms: Not Available to Industry
How to cite: pLVXNeo_SPARC-mSc-SBP was a gift from Nicola Stevenson (Addgene plasmid # 234885 ; http://n2t.net/addgene:234885 ; RRID:Addgene_234885)
