[The description below was written by a language model from this plasmid's Addgene catalogue record and pLannotate feature annotations shown in this document.]
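Description:
pLVXNeo_SPARC-mSc-SBP is an HIV-1-based lentiviral mammalian expression plasmid built on the Takara pLVXNeo backbone. It carries human SPARC (osteonectin/BM-40), a secreted matricellular protein that binds calcium and collagens, fused at its C terminus to the red fluorescent protein mScarlet-I and a streptavidin-binding peptide (SBP). In bacteria the plasmid replicates from a high-copy ColE1/pUC-type origin and is selected with ampicillin through the bla gene. The catalogue lists a total size of about 10.1 kb, whereas the sequenced record behind the feature table is 9,989 nt.

The viral portion is flanked by HIV-1 LTRs and contains the Ψ packaging signal with adjoining gag sequence, the Rev response element for Rev-dependent nuclear export of the genomic RNA, and the cPPT/CTS, which aids nuclear import and transduction efficiency. Inside, the CMV immediate-early enhancer and promoter drive a bicistronic transcript. The SPARC and mScarlet-I coding sequences come first, followed by an EMCV IRES and a neomycin phosphotransferase gene, so that G418 selection enriches for cells expressing the fusion. A WPRE downstream enhances transcript stability and expression. The SBP tag is listed in the catalogue but is not annotated in the feature table. An unannotated gap of roughly 190 bp lies between SPARC and mScarlet-I and a shorter one after mScarlet-I, so the table does not settle where the tag sits.

The stated purpose is to visualise SPARC and to use it as cargo in the RUSH (retention using selective hooks) system. There, the SBP tag holds the protein on a streptavidin-fused hook in an early secretory compartment until biotin addition releases it synchronously, allowing its trafficking to be followed by fluorescence.
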