Features (pLannotate 1.2.2; 24 found; start..end, strand, type, name):
    377..634     +  LTR            5' LTR (truncated): truncated 5' long terminal repeat (LTR) from HIV-1
    681..806     +  misc_feature   HIV-1 Ψ: packaging signal of human immunodeficiency virus type 1
    790..1128    +  CDS            HIV-1 gag (fragment): gag protein from human immunodeficiency virus 1; gag
   1303..1536    +  misc_feature   RRE: The Rev response element (RRE) of HIV-1 allows for Rev-dependent mRNA export from the nucleus to the cytoplasm.
   1913..2013    +  CDS            Rev (fragment): human immunodeficiency virus 1 (HIV-1) Rev protein; rev; enhances nuclear export of unspliced and incompletely spliced viral mRNAs
   2028..2143    +  misc_feature   cPPT/CTS: central polypurine tract and central termination sequence of HIV-1 (lacking the first T)
   2201..2504    +  enhancer       CMV enhancer: human cytomegalovirus immediate early enhancer
   2505..2708    +  promoter       CMV promoter: human cytomegalovirus (CMV) immediate early promoter
   2736..3644    +  CDS            SPARC: SPRC_HUMAN - Also known as ON. Experimental evidence at protein level: Swiss-Prot protein existence level 1. Appears to regulate cell growth through interactions with the extracellular matrix and cytokines. Binds calcium and copper, several types of collagen, albumin, thrombospondin, PDGF and cell membranes. There are two calcium binding sites; an acidic domain that binds 5 to 8 Ca(2+) with a low affinity and an EF-hand loop that binds a Ca(2+) ion with a high affinity. From Homo sapiens (Human).
   3837..4532    +  CDS            mScarlet-I: mScarlet-I is a basic (constitutively fluorescent) red fluorescent protein published in 2016, derived from synthetic construct. It is reported to be a rapidly-maturing monomer with moderate acid sensitivity.
   4674..5136    +  misc_feature   IRES: internal ribosome entry site (IRES) of the encephalomyocarditis virus (EMCV)
   5155..5944    +  CDS            NeoR/KanR (fragment): aminoglycoside phosphotransferase from Tn5; aph(3')-II (or nptII); confers resistance to neomycin, kanamycin, and G418 (Geneticin®)
   5958..6546    +  misc_feature   WPRE: woodchuck hepatitis virus posttranscriptional regulatory element
   6563..7081    +  CDS            nef (fragment): NEF_HV1BR - Experimental evidence at protein level: Swiss-Prot protein existence level 1. Extracellular Nef protein targets CD4(+) T-lymphocytes for apoptosis by interacting with CXCR4 surface receptors (PubMed:14990729). From Human immunodeficiency virus type 1 group M subtype B (isolate BRU/LAI) (HIV-1).
   7129..7386    +  LTR            5' LTR (truncated): truncated 5' long terminal repeat (LTR) from HIV-1
   7538..7554    -  protein_bind   lac operator: The lac repressor binds to the lac operator to inhibit transcription in E. coli. This inhibition can be relieved by adding lactose or isopropyl-β-D-thiogalactopyranoside (IPTG). lac repressor encoded by lacI
   7562..7592    -  promoter       lac promoter: promoter for the E. coli lac operon
   7607..7628    -  protein_bind   CAP binding site: CAP binding activates transcription in the presence of cAMP. E. coli catabolite activator protein
   7641..7733    -  CDS            lacI (fragment): lac repressor; lacI; The lac repressor binds to the lac operator to inhibit transcription in E. coli. This inhibition can be relieved by adding lactose or isopropyl-β-D-thiogalactopyranoside (IPTG).
   7916..8504    -  rep_origin     ori: high-copy-number ColE1/pMB1/pBR322/pUC origin of replication
   8675..9535    -  CDS            AmpR: β-lactamase; bla; confers resistance to ampicillin, carbenicillin, and related antibiotics
   9536..9640    -  promoter       AmpR promoter: bla
   9688..9822    +  polyA_signal   SV40 poly(A) signal: SV40 polyadenylation signal
   9989..329     +  CDS            nef (fragment) (across the origin): NEF_HV1BR - Experimental evidence at protein level: Swiss-Prot protein existence level 1. Extracellular Nef protein targets CD4(+) T-lymphocytes for apoptosis by interacting with CXCR4 surface receptors (PubMed:14990729). From Human immunodeficiency virus type 1 group M subtype B (isolate BRU/LAI) (HIV-1).
>Addgene plasmid #234885 | pLVXNeo_SPARC-mSc-SBP | addgene full sequence | sequence record 488113 | Addgene NGS Result
TGGAAGGGCTAATTCACTCCCAAAGAAGACAAGATATCCTTGATCTGTGGATCTACCACACACAAGGCTA
CTTCCCTGATTAGCAGAACTACACACCAGGGCCAGGGGTCAGATATCCACTGACCTTTGGATGGTGCTAC
AAGCTAGTACCAGTTGAGCCAGATAAGGTAGAAGAGGCCAATAAAGGAGAGAACACCAGCTTGTTACACC
CTGTGAGCCTGCATGGGATGGATGACCCGGAGAGAGAAGTGTTAGAGTGGAGGTTTGACAGCCGCCTAGC
ATTTCATCACGTGGCCCGAGAGCTGCATCCGGAGTACTTCAAGAACTGCTGATATCGAGCTTGCTACAAG
GGACTTTCCGCTGGGGACTTTCCAGGGAGGCGTGGCCTGGGCGGGACTGGGGAGTGGCGAGCCCTCAGAT
CCTGCATATAAGCAGCTGCTTTTTGCCTGTACTGGGTCTCTCTGGTTAGACCAGATCTGAGCCTGGGAGC
TCTCTGGCTAACTAGGGAACCCACTGCTTAAGCCTCAATAAAGCTTGCCTTGAGTGCTTCAAGTAGTGTG
TGCCCGTCTGTTGTGTGACTCTGGTAACTAGAGATCCCTCAGACCCTTTTAGTCAGTGTGGAAAATCTCT
AGCAGTGGCGCCCGAACAGGGACTTGAAAGCGAAAGGGAAACCAGAGGAGCTCTCTCGACGCAGGACTCG
GCTTGCTGAAGCGCGCACGGCAAGAGGCGAGGGGCGGCGACTGGTGAGTACGCCAAAAATTTTGACTAGC
GGAGGCTAGAAGGAGAGAGATGGGTGCGAGAGCGTCAGTATTAAGCGGGGGAGAATTAGATCGCGATGGG
AAAAAATTCGGTTAAGGCCAGGGGGAAAGAAAAAATATAAATTAAAACATATAGTATGGGCAAGCAGGGA
GCTAGAACGATTCGCAGTTAATCCTGGCCTGTTAGAAACATCAGAAGGCTGTAGACAAATACTGGGACAG
CTACAACCATCCCTTCAGACAGGATCAGAAGAACTTAGATCATTATATAATACAGTAGCAACCCTCTATT
GTGTGCATCAAAGGATAGAGATAAAAGACACCAAGGAAGCTTTAGACAAGATAGAGGAAGAGCAAAACAA
AAGTAAGACCACCGCACAGCAAGCGGCCGGCCGCTGATCTTCAGACCTGGAGGAGGAGATATGAGGGACA
ATTGGAGAAGTGAATTATATAAATATAAAGTAGTAAAAATTGAACCATTAGGAGTAGCACCCACCAAGGC
AAAGAGAAGAGTGGTGCAGAGAGAAAAAAGAGCAGTGGGAATAGGAGCTTTGTTCCTTGGGTTCTTGGGA
GCAGCAGGAAGCACTATGGGCGCAGCGTCAATGACGCTGACGGTACAGGCCAGACAATTATTGTCTGGTA
TAGTGCAGCAGCAGAACAATTTGCTGAGGGCTATTGAGGCGCAACAGCATCTGTTGCAACTCACAGTCTG
GGGCATCAAGCAGCTCCAGGCAAGAATCCTGGCTGTGGAAAGATACCTAAAGGATCAACAGCTCCTGGGG
ATTTGGGGTTGCTCTGGAAAACTCATTTGCACCACTGCTGTGCCTTGGAATGCTAGTTGGAGTAATAAAT
CTCTGGAACAGATTTGGAATCACACGACCTGGATGGAGTGGGACAGAGAAATTAACAATTACACAAGCTT
AATACACTCCTTAATTGAAGAATCGCAAAACCAGCAAGAAAAGAATGAACAAGAATTATTGGAATTAGAT
AAATGGGCAAGTTTGTGGAATTGGTTTAACATAACAAATTGGCTGTGGTATATAAAATTATTCATAATGA
TAGTAGGAGGCTTGGTAGGTTTAAGAATAGTTTTTGCTGTACTTTCTATAGTGAATAGAGTTAGGCAGGG
ATATTCACCATTATCGTTTCAGACCCACCTCCCAACCCCGAGGGGACCCGACAGGCCCGAAGGAATAGAA
GAAGAAGGTGGAGAGAGAGACAGAGACAGATCCATTCGATTAGTGAACGGATCTCGACGGTATCGCCTTT
AAAAGAAAAGGGGGGATTGGGGGGTACAGTGCAGGGGAAAGAATAGTAGACATAATAGCAACAGACATAC
AAACTAAAGAATTACAAAAACAAATTACAAAAATTCAAAATTTTCGGGTTTATTACAGGGACAGCAGAGA
TCCAGTTTATCGATAAGCTTGGGAGTTCCGCGTTACATAACTTACGGTAAATGGCCCGCCTGGCTGACCG
CCCAACGACCCCCGCCCATTGACGTCAATAATGACGTATGTTCCCATAGTAACGCCAATAGGGACTTTCC
ATTGACGTCAATGGGTGGAGTATTTACGGTAAACTGCCCACTTGGCAGTACATCAAGTGTATCATATGCC
AAGTACGCCCCCTATTGACGTCAATGACGGTAAATGGCCCGCCTGGCATTATGCCCAGTACATGACCTTA
TGGGACTTTCCTACTTGGCAGTACATCTACGTATTAGTCATCGCTATTACCATGGTGATGCGGTTTTGGC
AGTACATCAATGGGCGTGGATAGCGGTTTGACTCACGGGGATTTCCAAGTCTCCACCCCATTGACGTCAA
TGGGAGTTTGTTTTGGCACCAAAATCAACGGGACTTTCCAAAATGTCGTAACAACTCCGCCCCATTGACG
CAAATGGGCGGTAGGCGTGTACGGTGGGAGGTCTATATAAGCAGAGCTCGTTTAGTGAACCGTCAGATCA
GCACCATGAGGGCCTGGATATTCTTTCTCCTTTGCCTGGCCGGGAGGGCGTTGGCAGCCCCTCAGCAAGA
AGCACTACCTGATGAGACAGAGGTTGTTGAAGAAACTGTCGCAGAGGTGACTGAGGTATCTGTCGGAGCT
AATCCTGTCCAGGTTGAAGTAGGAGAATTTGATGATGGTGCAGAGGAAACGGAAGAAGAGGTGGTGGCGG
AAAATCCCTGCCAAAATCATCACTGCAAACACGGAAAAGTGTGTGAGTTAGATGAGAACAATACTCCCAT
GTGCGTGTGTCAGGACCCAACTAGCTGCCCAGCCCCTATTGGCGAGTTTGAGAAAGTCTGTAGCAATGAC
AACAAGACCTTCGATTCTAGTTGTCATTTTTTTGCCACAAAGTGCACTTTGGAGGGCACGAAGAAGGGTC
ACAAGCTCCATCTGGACTACATCGGGCCTTGTAAATACATTCCCCCTTGTCTGGATTCTGAGCTGACCGA
ATTCCCCCTGCGCATGCGGGATTGGCTCAAGAACGTCTTGGTCACTCTGTATGAGAGGGATGAAGACAAC
AACCTTCTGACTGAGAAGCAGAAGTTACGGGTTAAGAAGATCCATGAGAATGAGAAACGCCTGGAGGCAG
GAGACCACCCAGTGGAGCTATTAGCCCGGGACTTTGAGAAAAATTATAACATGTATATTTTTCCTGTACA
CTGGCAGTTCGGGCAGCTTGACCAGCATCCAATTGACGGGTACCTCTCGCACACCGAGCTGGCTCCATTA
CGTGCTCCGCTCATCCCCATGGAACATTGCACAACTAGATTTTTTGAAACGTGTGACCTGGACAATGACA
AGTACATCGCTCTCGATGAGTGGGCTGGCTGCTTTGGAATCAAACAAAAGGATATCGACAAGGATCTTGT
CATAGGAAGTGCTGGCTCCGCTGCTGGTTCTGGCGAATTCATGGATGAAAAGACCACCGGATGGAGAGGT
GGGCATGTTGTTGAAGGTCTTGCTGGCGAATTGGAGCAGCTGCGAGCCAGACTCGAGCATCACCCACAAG
GGCAAAGAGAGCCGGAAGGAAAATCAAGTGGGTCTGGGTCAGAGAGCAAAAGCACCATGGTGAGCAAAGG
AGAAGCAGTGATTAAAGAGTTTATGCGGTTCAAAGTGCACATGGAGGGCTCAATGAACGGACACGAATTC
GAAATTGAGGGAGAGGGAGAAGGCCGACCCTACGAGGGCACCCAGACAGCCAAACTTAAGGTGACGAAGG
GTGGGCCACTGCCCTTCTCATGGGACATCCTATCCCCTCAGTTCATGTACGGCTCCAGGGCCTTCATAAA
GCACCCCGCCGACATCCCGGATTATTATAAGCAGAGCTTCCCAGAGGGCTTCAAGTGGGAAAGGGTGATG
AACTTCGAAGACGGCGGGGCAGTGACAGTGACACAGGACACATCCCTGGAGGATGGCACCCTGATCTACA
AGGTGAAACTCCGCGGGACAAACTTCCCTCCTGATGGTCCCGTAATGCAGAAAAAAACAATGGGGTGGGA
AGCGTCCACCGAGCGGTTGTATCCGGAGGACGGGGTGCTGAAGGGCGATATTAAGATGGCCCTGCGTCTG
AAAGATGGAGGCCGCTACCTGGCGGACTTTAAGACTACCTATAAAGCCAAGAAACCCGTCCAGATGCCAG
GCGCCTACAATGTCGACCGCAAGTTGGACATAACCTCCCACAACGAGGATTATACCGTGGTGGAACAGTA
CGAAAGAAGCGAGGGCCGACACAGTACAGGTGGCATGGACGAGCTCTACAAGTGAATCCACCTAGAGCGG
CCGCGGATCCCGCCCCTCTCCCTCCCCCCCCCCTAACGTTACTGGCCGAAGCCGCTTGGAATAAGGCCGG
TGTGCGTTTGTCTATATGTTATTTTCCACCATATTGCCGTCTTTTGGCAATGTGAGGGCCCGGAAACCTG
GCCCTGTCTTCTTGACGAGCATTCCTAGGGGTCTTTCCCCTCTCGCCAAAGGAATGCAAGGTCTGTTGAA
TGTCGTGAAGGAAGCAGTTCCTCTGGAAGCTTCTTGAAGACAAACAACGTCTGTAGCGACCCTTTGCAGG
CAGCGGAACCCCCCACCTGGCGACAGGTGCCTCTGCGGCCAAAAGCCACGTGTATAAGATACACCTGCAA
AGGCGGCACAACCCCAGTGCCACGTTGTGAGTTGGATAGTTGTGGAAAGAGTCAAATGGCTCTCCTCAAG
CGTATTCAACAAGGGGCTGAAGGATGCCCAGAAGGTACCCCATTGTATGGGATCTGATCTGGGGCCTCGG
TGCACATGCTTTACATGTGTTTAGTCGAGGTTAAAAAAACGTCTAGGCCCCCCGAACCACGGGGACGTGG
TTTTCCTTTGAAAAACACGATGATAAGCTTGCCACAACCATGGCTGAACAAGATGGATTGCACGCAGGTT
CTCCGGCCGCTTGGGTGGAGAGGCTATTCGGCTATGACTGGGCACAACAGACAATCGGCTGCTCTGATGC
CGCCGTGTTCCGGCTGTCAGCGCAGGGGCGCCCGGTTCTTTTTGTCAAGACCGACCTGTCCGGTGCCCTG
AATGAACTGCAGGACGAGGCAGCGCGGCTATCGTGGCTGGCCACGACGGGCGTTCCTTGCGCAGCTGTGC
TCGACGTTGTCACTGAAGCGGGAAGGGACTGGCTGCTATTGGGCGAAGTGCCGGGGCAGGATCTCCTGTC
ATCTCACCTTGCTCCTGCCGAGAAAGTATCCATCATGGCTGATGCAATGCGGCGGCTGCATACGCTTGAT
CCGGCTACCTGCCCATTCGACCACCAAGCGAAACATCGCATCGAGCGAGCACGTACTCGGATGGAAGCCG
GTCTTGTCGATCAGGATGATCTGGACGAAGAGCATCAGGGGCTCGCGCCAGCCGAACTGTTCGCCAGGCT
CAAGGCGCGCATGCCCGACGGCGAGGATCTCGTCGTGACCCATGGCGATGCCTGCTTGCCGAATATCATG
GTGGAAAATGGCCGCTTTTCTGGATTCATCGACTGTGGCCGGCTGGGTGTGGCGGACCGCTATCAGGACA
TAGCGTTGGCTACCCGTGATATTGCTGAAGAGCTTGGCGGCGAATGGGCTGACCGCTTCCTCGTGCTTTA
CGGTATCGCCGCTCCCGATTCGCAGCGCATCGCCTTCTATCGCCTTCTTGACGAGTTCTTCTGAACGCGT
CTGGAACAATCAACCTCTGGATTACAAAATTTGTGAAAGATTGACTGGTATTCTTAACTATGTTGCTCCT
TTTACGCTATGTGGATACGCTGCTTTAATGCCTTTGTATCATGCTATTGCTTCCCGTATGGCTTTCATTT
TCTCCTCCTTGTATAAATCCTGGTTGCTGTCTCTTTATGAGGAGTTGTGGCCCGTTGTCAGGCAACGTGG
CGTGGTGTGCACTGTGTTTGCTGACGCAACCCCCACTGGTTGGGGCATTGCCACCACCTGTCAGCTCCTT
TCCGGGACTTTCGCTTTCCCCCTCCCTATTGCCACGGCGGAACTCATCGCCGCCTGCCTTGCCCGCTGCT
GGACAGGGGCTCGGCTGTTGGGCACTGACAATTCCGTGGTGTTGTCGGGGAAGCTGACGTCCTTTCCATG
GCTGCTCGCCTGTGTTGCCACCTGGATTCTGCGCGGGACGTCCTTCTGCTACGTCCCTTCGGCCCTCAAT
CCAGCGGACCTTCCTTCCCGCGGCCTGCTGCCGGCTCTGCGGCCTCTTCCGCGTCTTCGCCTTCGCCCTC
AGACGAGTCGGATCTCCCTTTGGGCCGCCTCCCCGCCTGGAATTAATTCTGCAGTCGAGACCTAGAAAAA
CATGGAGCAATCACAAGTAGCAATACAGCAGCTACCAATGCTGATTGTGCCTGGCTAGAAGCACAAGAGG
AGGAGGAGGTGGGTTTTCCAGTCACACCTCAGGTACCTTTAAGACCAATGACTTACAAGGCAGCTGTAGA
TCTTAGCCACTTTTTAAAAGAAAAGAGGGGACTGGAAGGGCTAATTCACTCCCAACGAAGACAAGATATC
CTTGATCTGTGGATCTACCACACACAAGGCTACTTCCCTGATTAGCAGAACTACACACCAGGGCCAGGGG
TCAGATATCCACTGACCTTTGGATGGTGCTACAAGCTAGTACCAGTTGAGCCAGATAAGGTAGAAGAGGC
CAATAAAGGAGAGAACACCAGCTTGTTACACCCTGTGAGCCTGCATGGGATGGATGACCCGGAGAGAGAA
GTGTTAGAGTGGAGGTTTGACAGCCGCCTAGCATTTCATCACGTGGCCCGAGAGCTGCATCCGGAGTACT
TCAAGAACTGCTGATATCGAGCTTGCTACAAGGGACTTTCCGCTGGGGACTTTCCAGGGAGGCGTGGCCT
GGGCGGGACTGGGGAGTGGCGAGCCCTCAGATCCTGCATATAAGCAGCTGCTTTTTGCCTGTACTGGGTC
TCTCTGGTTAGACCAGATCTGAGCCTGGGAGCTCTCTGGCTAACTAGGGAACCCACTGCTTAAGCCTCAA
TAAAGCTTGCCTTGAGTGCTTCAAGTAGTGTGTGCCCGTCTGTTGTGTGACTCTGGTAACTAGAGATCCC
TCAGACCCTTTTAGTCAGTGTGGAAAATCTCTAGCAGTAGTAGTTCATGTCATCTTATTATTCAGTATTT
ATAACTTGCAAAGAAATGAATATCAGAGAGTGAGAGGCCTTGACATTGCTAGCGTTTACCGTCGACCTCT
AGCTAGAGCTTGGCGTAATCATGGTCATAGCTGTTTCCTGTGTGAAATTGTTATCCGCTCACAATTCCAC
ACAACATACGAGCCGGAAGCATAAAGTGTAAAGCCTGGGGTGCCTAATGAGTGAGCTAACTCACATTAAT
TGCGTTGCGCTCACTGCCCGCTTTCCAGTCGGGAAACCTGTCGTGCCAGCTGCATTAATGAATCGGCCAA
CGCGCGGGGAGAGGCGGTTTGCGTATTGGGCGCTCTTCCGCTTCCTCGCTCACTGACTCGCTGCGCTCGG
TCGTTCGGCTGCGGCGAGCGGTATCAGCTCACTCAAAGGCGGTAATACGGTTATCCACAGAATCAGGGGA
TAACGCAGGAAAGAACATGTGAGCAAAAGGCCAGCAAAAGGCCAGGAACCGTAAAAAGGCCGCGTTGCTG
GCGTTTTTCCATAGGCTCCGCCCCCCTGACGAGCATCACAAAAATCGACGCTCAAGTCAGAGGTGGCGAA
ACCCGACAGGACTATAAAGATACCAGGCGTTTCCCCCTGGAAGCTCCCTCGTGCGCTCTCCTGTTCCGAC
CCTGCCGCTTACCGGATACCTGTCCGCCTTTCTCCCTTCGGGAAGCGTGGCGCTTTCTCATAGCTCACGC
TGTAGGTATCTCAGTTCGGTGTAGGTCGTTCGCTCCAAGCTGGGCTGTGTGCACGAACCCCCCGTTCAGC
CCGACCGCTGCGCCTTATCCGGTAACTATCGTCTTGAGTCCAACCCGGTAAGACACGACTTATCGCCACT
GGCAGCAGCCACTGGTAACAGGATTAGCAGAGCGAGGTATGTAGGCGGTGCTACAGAGTTCTTGAAGTGG
TGGCCTAACTACGGCTACACTAGAAGAACAGTATTTGGTATCTGCGCTCTGCTGAAGCCAGTTACCTTCG
GAAAAAGAGTTGGTAGCTCTTGATCCGGCAAACAAACCACCGCTGGTAGCGGTGGTTTTTTTGTTTGCAA
GCAGCAGATTACGCGCAGAAAAAAAGGATCTCAAGAAGATCCTTTGATCTTTTCTACGGGGTCTGACGCT
CAGTGGAACGAAAACTCACGTTAAGGGATTTTGGTCATGAGATTATCAAAAAGGATCTTCACCTAGATCC
TTTTAAATTAAAAATGAAGTTTTAAATCAATCTAAAGTATATATGAGTAAACTTGGTCTGACAGTTACCA
ATGCTTAATCAGTGAGGCACCTATCTCAGCGATCTGTCTATTTCGTTCATCCATAGTTGCCTGACTCCCC
GTCGTGTAGATAACTACGATACGGGAGGGCTTACCATCTGGCCCCAGTGCTGCAATGATACCGCGAGACC
CACGCTCACCGGCTCCAGATTTATCAGCAATAAACCAGCCAGCCGGAAGGGCCGAGCGCAGAAGTGGTCC
TGCAACTTTATCCGCCTCCATCCAGTCTATTAATTGTTGCCGGGAAGCTAGAGTAAGTAGTTCGCCAGTT
AATAGTTTGCGCAACGTTGTTGCCATTGCTACAGGCATCGTGGTGTCACGCTCGTCGTTTGGTATGGCTT
CATTCAGCTCCGGTTCCCAACGATCAAGGCGAGTTACATGATCCCCCATGTTGTGCAAAAAAGCGGTTAG
CTCCTTCGGTCCTCCGATCGTTGTCAGAAGTAAGTTGGCCGCAGTGTTATCACTCATGGTTATGGCAGCA
CTGCATAATTCTCTTACTGTCATGCCATCCGTAAGATGCTTTTCTGTGACTGGTGAGTACTCAACCAAGT
CATTCTGAGAATAGTGTATGCGGCGACCGAGTTGCTCTTGCCCGGCGTCAATACGGGATAATACCGCGCC
ACATAGCAGAACTTTAAAAGTGCTCATCATTGGAAAACGTTCTTCGGGGCGAAAACTCTCAAGGATCTTA
CCGCTGTTGAGATCCAGTTCGATGTAACCCACTCGTGCACCCAACTGATCTTCAGCATCTTTTACTTTCA
CCAGCGTTTCTGGGTGAGCAAAAACAGGAAGGCAAAATGCCGCAAAAAAGGGAATAAGGGCGACACGGAA
ATGTTGAATACTCATACTCTTCCTTTTTCAATATTATTGAAGCATTTATCAGGGTTATTGTCTCATGAGC
GGATACATATTTGAATGTATTTAGAAAAATAAACAAATAGGGGTTCCGCGCACATTTCCCCGAAAAGTGC
CACCTGACGTCGACGGATCGGGAGATCAACTTGTTTATTGCAGCTTATAATGGTTACAAATAAAGCAATA
GCATCACAAATTTCACAAATAAAGCATTTTTTTCACTGCATTCTAGTTGTGGTTTGTCCAAACTCATCAA
TGTATCTTATCATGTCTGGATCAACTGGATAACTCAAGCTAACCAAAATCATCCCAAACTTCCCACCCCA
TACCCTATTACCACTGCCAATTACCTGTGGTTTCATTTACTCTAAACCTGTGATTCCTCTGAATTATTTT
CATTTTAAAGAAATTGTATTTGTTAAATATGTACTACAAACTTAGTAGT
