>Addgene plasmid #234885 | pLVXNeo_SPARC-mSc-SBP | depositor partial sequence | sequence record 476819 | Verified sequence using CMV forward primer
GTCTATATAAGCAGAGCTCGTTTAGTGAACCGTCAGATCAGCACCATGAGGGCCTGGATATTCTTTCTCC
TTTGCCTGGCCGGGAGGGCGTTGGCAGCCCCTCAGCAAGAAGCACTACCTGATGAGACAGAGGTTGTTGA
AGAAACTGTCGCAGAGGTGACTGAGGTATCTGTCGGAGCTAATCCTGTCCAGGTTGAAGTAGGAGAATTT
GATGATGGTGCAGAGGAAACGGAAGAAGAGGTGGTGGCGGAAAATCCCTGCCAAAATCATCACTGCAAAC
ACGGAAAAGTGTGTGAGTTAGATGAGAACAATACTCCCATGTGCGTGTGTCAGGACCCAACTAGCTGCCC
AGCCCCTATTGGCGAGTTTGAGAAAGTCTGTAGCAATGACAACAAGACCTTCGATTCTAGTTGTCATTTT
TTTGCCACAAAGTGCACTTTGGAGGGCACGAAGAAGGGTCACAAGCTCCATCTGGACTACATCGGGCCTT
GTAAATACATTCCCCCTTGTCTGGATTCTGAGCTGACCGAATTCCCCCTGCGCATGCGGGATTGGCTCAA
GAACGTCTTGGTCACTCTGTATGAGAGGGATGAAGACAACAACCTTCTGACTGAGAAGCAGAAGTTACGG
GTTAAGAAGATCCATGAGAATGAGAAACGCCTGGAGGCAGGAGACCACCCAGTGGAGCTATTAGCCCGGG
ACTTTGAGAAAAATTATAACATGTATATTTTTCCTGTACACTGGCAGTTCGGGCAGCTTGACCAGCATCC
AATTGACGGGTACCTCTCGCACACCGAGCTGGCTCCATTACGTGCTCCGCTCATCCCCATGGAACATTGC
ACAACTAGATTTTTTGAAACGTGTGACCTGGACAATGACAAGTACATCGCTCTCGATGAGTGGGCTGGCT
GCTTTGGAATCAAACAAAAGGATATCGACAAGGATCTTGTCATAGGAAGTGCTGGCTCCGCTGCTGGTTC
TGGCGAATTCATGGA
